>Addgene plasmid #221133 | pFSKm4-ATF1 | addgene full sequence | sequence record 443343 | Addgene NGS Result
GATCCTTCCGTATTTAGCCAGTATGTTCTCTAGTGTGGTTCGTTGTTTTTGCGTGAGCCATGAGAACGAA
CCATTGAGATCATGCTTACTTTGCATGTCACTCAAAAATTTTGCCTCAAAACTGGTGAGCTGAATTTTTG
CAGTTAAAGCATCGTGTAGTGTTTTTCTTAGTCCGTTACGTAGGTAGGAATCTGATGTAATGGTTGTTGG
TATTTTGTCACCATTCATTTTTATCTGGTTGTTCTCAAGTTCAGTTACGAGATCCATTTGTCTATCTAGT
TCAACTTGGAAAATCAACGTATCAGTCGGGCGGCCTCGCTTATCAACCACCAATTTCATATTGCTGTAAG
TGTTTAAATCTTTACTTATTGGTTTCAAAACCCATTGGTTAAGCCTTTTAAACTCATGGTAGTTATTTTC
AAGCATTAACATGAACTTAAATTCATCAAGGCTAATCTCTATATTTGCCTTGTGAGTTTTCTTTTGTGTT
AGTTCTTTTAATAACCACTCATAAATCCTCATAGAGTATTTGTTTTCAAAAGACTTAACATGTTCCAGAT
TATATTTTATGAATTTTTTTAACTGGAAAAGATAAGGCAATATCTCTTCACTAAAAACTAATTCTAATTT
TTCGCTTGAGAACTTGGCATAGTTTGTCCACTGGAAAATCTCAAAGCCTTTAACCAAAGGATTCCTGATT
TCCACAGTTCTCGTCATCAGCTCTCTGGTTGCTTTAGCTAATACACCATAAGCATTTTCCCTACTGATGT
TCATCATCTGAGCGTATTGGTTATAAGTGAACGATACCGTCCGTTCTTTCCTTGTAGGGTTTTCAATCGT
GGGGTTGAGTAGTGCCACACAGCATAAAATTAGCTTGGTTTCATGCTCCGTTAAGTCATAGCGACTAATC
GCTAGTTCATTTGCTTTGAAAACAACTAATTCAGACATACATCTCAATTGGTCTAGGTAATTTTAATCAC
TATACCAATTGAGATGGGCTAGTCAATGATAATTACTAGTCCTTTTCCTTTGAGTTGTGGGTATCTGTAA
ATTCTGCTAGACCTTTGCTGGAAAACTTGTAAATTCTGCTAGACCCTCTGTAAATTCCGCTAGACCTTTG
TGTGTTTTTTTTGTTTATATTCAAGTGGTTATAATTTATAGAATAAAGAAAGAATAAAAAAAGATAAAAA
GAATAGATCCCAGCCCTGTGTATAACTCACTACTTTAGTCAGTTCCGCAGTATTACAAAAGGATGTCGCA
AACGCTGTTTGCTCCTCTACAAAACAGACCTTAAAACCCTAAAGGCTTAAGTAGCACCCTCGCAAGCTCG
GGCAAATCGCTGAATATTCCTTTTGTCTCCGACCATCAGGCACCTGAGTCGCTGTCTTTTTCGTGACATT
CAGTTCGCTGCGCTCACGGCTCTGGCAGTGAATGGGGGTAAATGGCACTACAGGCGCCTTTTATGGATTC
ATGCAAGGAAACTACCCATAATACAAGAAAAGCCCGTCACGGGCTTCTCAGGGCGTTTTATGGCGGGTCT
GCTATGTGGTGCTATCTGACTTTTTGCTGTTCAGCAGTTCCTGCCCTCTGATTTTCCAGTCTGACCACTT
CGGATTATCCCGTGACAGGTCATTCAGACTGGCTAATGCACCCAGTAAGGCAGCGGTATCATCAACAGGC
TTACCCGTCTTACTGTCAAGAGGACATCCGGTCAAATAAAACGAAAGGCTCAGTCGAAAGACTGGGCCTT
TCGTTTTGCTGAGGAGACTTAGGGACCCTAAATTTTATTCTCCAGTGTTATATACTATAGGGGGGTATGC
ATTGACATATAGCATACACTCCTATAGTATATTGCGTGCAGATAACCTGCAGGTACTAGAGAAAGAGGGG
AAATACTAGATGAATGAAATCGATGAGAAAAATCAGGCCCCCGTGCAACAAGAATGCCTGAAAGAGATGA
TTCAGAATGGGCATGCTCGGCGTATGGGATCTGTTGAAGATCTGTATGTTGCTCTCAACAGACAAAACTT
ATATCGAAACTTCTGCACATATGGAGAATTGAGTGATTACTGTACTAGGGATCAGCTCACATTAGCTTTG
AGGGAAATCTGCCTGAAAAATCCAACTCTTTTACATATTGTTCTACCAACAAGATGGCCAAATCATGAAA
ATTATTATCGCAGTTCCGAATACTATTCACGGCCACATCCAGTGCATGATTATATTTCAGTATTACAAGA
ATTGAAACTGAGTGGTGTGGTTCTCAATGAACAACCTGAGTACAGTGCAGTAATGAAGCAAATATTAGAA
GAGTTCAAAAATAGTAAGGGTTCCTATACTGCAAAAATTTTTAAACTTACTACCACTTTGACTATTCCTT
ACTTTGGACCAACAGGACCGAGTTGGCGGCTAATTTGTCTTCCAGAAGAGCACACAGAAAAGTGGAAAAA
ATTTATCTTTGTATCTAATCATTGCATGTCTGATGGTCGGTCTTCGATCCACTTTTTTCATGATTTAAGA
GACGAATTAAATAATATTAAAACTCCACCAAAAAAATTAGATTACATTTTCAAGTACGAGGAGGATTACC
AATTATTGAGGAAACTTCCAGAACCGATCGAAAAGGTGATAGACTTTAGACCACCGTACTTGTTTATTCC
GAAGTCACTTCTTTCGGGTTTCATCTACAATCATTTGAGATTTTCTTCAAAAGGTGTCTGTATGAGAATG
GATGATGTGGAAAAAACCGATGATGTTGTCACCGAGATCATCAATATTTCACCAACAGAATTTCAAGCGA
TTAAAGCAAATATTAAATCAAATATCCAAGGTAAGTGTACTATCACTCCGTTTTTACATGTTTGTTGGTT
TGTATCTCTTCATAAATGGGGTAAATTTTTCAAACCATTGAACTTCGAATGGCTTACGGATATTTTTATC
CCCGCAGATTGCCGCTCACAACTACCAGATGATGATGAAATGAGACAGATGTACAGATATGGCGCTAACG
TTGGATTTATTGACTTCACCCCCTGGATAAGCGAATCTGACATGAATGATAACAAAGAAAATTTTTGGCC
ACTTATTGAGCACTACCATGAAGTAATTTCGGAAGCTTTAAGAAATAAAAAGCATCTCCATGGCTTAGGG
TTCAATATACAAGGCTTCGTTCAAAAATATGTGAACATTGACAAGGTAATGTGCGATCGTGCCATCGGGA
AAAGACGCGGAGGTACATTGTTAAGCAATGTAGGTCTGTTTAATCAGTTAGAGGAGCCCGATGCCAAATA
TTCTATATGCGATTTGGCATTTGGCCAATTTCAAGGATCCTGGCACCAAGCATTTTCCTTGGGTGTTTGT
TCGACTAATGTAAAGGGGATGAATATTGTTGTTGCTTCAACAAAGAATGTTGTTGGTAGTCAAGAATCTC
TCGAAGAGCTTTGCTCCATTTACAAAGCTCTCCTTTTAGGCCCTTAATAATACTAGAGCCAGGCATCAAA
TAAAACGAAAGGCTCAGTCGAAAGACTGGGCCTTTCGTTTTATCTGTTGTTTGTCGGTGAACGCTCTCTA
CTAGAGTCACACTGGCTCACCTTCGGGTGGGCCTTTCTGCGACGGAGCCAATGTACGCAAAAAACCCCGC
TTCAGCGGGGTTTTTTCGCCAAAAAAAACCCCGCCCTGTCAGGGGCGGGGTTTTTTTTTAGGGCCCTACT
GACTGTCTA
[273 nt withheld, positions 3720-3992]
TTTTTTTTCCTCCTTATAAGGGGGTAGGGGGTCTAGATTTTTGTCGAACTATTCATTTCACTTTTCTCTA
TCACTGATAGGGAGTGGTAAAATAACTCTATCAATGATAGAGTGTCAATCTCTATCACTGATAGGGATCA
TCTGGCCATTCGATGGACTTAATTAACGGCACTGCGAAAAAACCCCGCCGAAGCGGGGTTTTTTGCGAAA
TATAATGACCCTCTTGATAACCCAAGAGGGCATTTTTTAATGCCCATGGCGTTTACCAATGCTTAATCAG
TGAGGCACCTATCTCAGCGATCTGTCTATTTCGTTCATCCATAGTTGCCTGACTCCCCGTCGTGTAGATA
ACTACGATACGGGAGGGCTTACCATCTGGCCCCAGTGCTGCAATGATACCGCGAGACCCACGCTCACCGG
CTCCAGATTTATCAGCAATAAACCAGCCAGCCGGAAGGGCCGAGCGCAGAAGTGGTCCTGCAACTTTATC
CGCCTCCATCCAGTCTATTAATTGTTGCCGGGAAGCTAGAGTAAGTAGTTCGCCAGTTAATAGTTTGCGC
AACGTTGTTGCCATTGCTACAGGCATCGTGGTGTCACGCTCGTCGTTTGGTATGGCTTTATTCAGCTCCG
GTTCCCAACGATCAAGGCGAGTTACATGATCCCCCATGTTGTGCAAAAAAGCGGTTAGCTCCTTCGGTCC
TCCGATCGTTGTCAGAAGTAAGTTGGCCGCAGTGTTATCACTCATGGTTATGGCAGCACTGCATAATTCT
CTTACTGTCATGCCATCCGTAAGATGCTTTTCTGTGACTGGTGAGTACTCAACCAAGTCATTCTGAGAAT
AGTGTATGCGGCGACCGAGTTGCTCTTGCCCAGCGTCAATACGGGATAATACCGCGCCACATAGCAGAAC
TTTAAAAGTGCTCATCATTGGAAAACGTTCTTCGGGGCGAAAACTCTCAAGGATCTTACCGCTGTTGAGA
TCCAGTTCGATGTAACCCACTCGTGCACCCAACTGATCTTCAGCATCTTTTACTTTCACCAGCGTTTCTG
GGTGAGCAAAAACAGGAAGGCAAAATGCCGCAAAAAAGGGAATAAGGGCGACACGGAAATGTTGAATACT
CATACTCTTCCTTTTTCAATATTATTGAAGCATTTATCAGGGTTATTGTCTCATGAGCGGATACATATTT
GAATGTATTTAGAAAAATAAACAAATAGGGGTTCCGCGCACATTTCCCCGAAAAGTGCCACCTGACGTCT
AAGAAACCATTATTATCATGACATTAACCTATAAAAATAGGCGTATCACGAGGCCCTTAGGCCAAATAGG
CCGTTCA
Features (pLannotate 1.2.2; 12 found; start..end, strand, type, name):
    996..1218    -  rep_origin     pSC101 ori: low-copy replication origin that requires the Rep101 protein
   1713..1757    +  terminator     rrnB T1 terminator: transcription terminator T1 from the E. coli rrnB gene
   1900..3474    +  CDS            ATF1: ATF1_YEAST - Experimental evidence at protein level: Swiss-Prot protein existence level 1. Major alcohol O-acetyltransferase that uses acetyl-CoA to synthesize acetate esters from various alcohols, producing ethyl acetate, isoamyl acetate, isobutyl acetate, butyl acetate, hexyl acetate, heptyl acetate and octyl acetate (PubMed:7764365, PubMed:9758847, PubMed:10653746, PubMed:12937998, PubMed:16845703, PubMed:18597084, PubMed:17891501, PubMed:25306884, PubMed:28160314). The alcohol acyltransferase activity is promiscuous with regard to alcohol but relatively specific for acetyl-CoA since ATF1 d
   3497..3568    +  terminator     rrnB T1 terminator: transcription terminator T1 from the E. coli rrnB gene
   3584..3611    +  terminator     T7Te terminator: phage T7 early transcription terminator
   3720..3992    -  CDS            frmR (sequence withheld): FRMR_ECOLI - Also known as yaiN. Experimental evidence at protein level: Swiss-Prot protein existence level 1. Repressor of the frmRAB operon. From Escherichia coli (strain K12).
   4048..4075    -  protein_bind   tetracycline response element (fragment): contains seven copies of the tetracycline operator tetO tetracycline repressor TetR
   4076..4110    -  promoter       tetA promoter: contains a tet operator sequence that enables repression by TetR
   4110..4130    -  promoter       PLtetO-1 promoter (fragment): modified phage lambda PL promoter with tet operator sites (Lutz and Bujard, 1997)
   4255..5115    -  CDS            AmpR: β-lactamase; bla; confers resistance to ampicillin, carbenicillin, and related antibiotics
   5116..5220    -  promoter       AmpR promoter: bla
   5327..948     -  CDS            Rep101 (across the origin): RepA protein needed for replication with the pSC101 origin; rep101
