[The description below was written by a language model from this plasmid's Addgene catalogue record and pLannotate feature annotations shown in this document.]
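Description:
pFSKm4-ATF1 is a bacterial expression plasmid of 5,329 bp that acts as a whole-cell formaldehyde biosensor with a volatile-ester output. It is built on the pTR47m4 backbone, taken from a GFP-reporting version of the same sensor, with the reporter position now occupied by the Saccharomyces cerevisiae ATF1 gene, which was inserted by Gibson assembly from a separate banana-odour plasmid. The plasmid replicates through the pSC101 origin together with its Rep101 (RepA) initiator protein. This system is generally low-copy, although the catalogue lists copy number as unknown. Selection is by ampicillin, using a β-lactamase gene driven by its own promoter.

The sensing circuit has two parts. The E. coli frmR gene, which encodes the repressor of the frmRAB formaldehyde-detoxification operon, lies on the reverse strand. Elements annotated as tetA and PLtetO-1 promoter sequences with tet operators sit upstream of it and appear to drive its expression. No TetR gene is annotated, so this promoter would presumably behave constitutively unless the host supplies TetR. On the forward strand, the ATF1 coding sequence is under the Pm4 promoter. The record names this promoter but the feature table does not annotate it, and it is the FrmR-controlled promoter of the sensor. An rrnB T1 terminator insulates the ATF1 cassette upstream, and rrnB T1 plus T7Te terminators close it downstream.

Formaldehyde relieves FrmR repression and so induces ATF1, an alcohol O-acetyltransferase that uses acetyl-CoA to convert alcohols into acetate esters such as isoamyl acetate. Detection is therefore reported as an odorous ester rather than as fluorescence. The associated work used such engineered bacteria within living porous ceramics for gas sensing.
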