Addgene plasmid #221133: pFSKm4-ATF1
Purpose: Formaldehyde sensor based on the frmR repressor, which expresses yeast alcohol acetyl transferase (ATF1) upon detection
Depositing lab: André Studart. Depositing organization: ETH Zurich (Swiss Federal Institute of Technology). Publication: Living Porous Ceramics for Bacteria-Regulated Gas Sensing and Carbon Capture. Dutto A, Kan A, Saraw Z, Maillard A, Zindel D, Studart AR. Adv Mater. 2024 Dec 10:e2412555. doi: 10.1002/adma.202412555. PubMed 39659127.
Backbone
  Vector backbone: pTR47m4
  Backbone size w/o insert (bp): 3716
  Total vector size (bp): 5329
  Vector type: Bacterial Expression
Growth in bacteria
  Bacterial resistance: Ampicillin, 100 μg/mL
  Growth temperature: 37°C
  Growth strain: DH5alpha
  Copy number: Unknown
Gene/Insert
  Gene/Insert name: ATF1 (alt name: Alcohol acetyltransferase I)
  Species: S. cerevisiae (budding yeast)
  Insert size (bp): 1613
  Entrez Gene: ATF1 (a.k.a. YOR377W)
  Promoter: Pm4
  Cloning method: Gibson Cloning
  Sequencing primers: 5′ ACTGTCAAGAGGACATCCGG; 3′ GTGAGCCAGTGTGACTCTAG
Resource information
  A portion of this plasmid was derived from a plasmid made by: Jaroslaw Bryk and Gregory Stephanopoulos. The ATF1 gene was cloned from p006-Banana-Late (Addgene Plasmid #112251). The backbone was cloned from pTR47m4-GFP (Addgene plasmid #102436)
Terms and licenses: Academic/Nonprofit Terms; Industry Terms: Not Available to Industry
How to cite: pFSKm4-ATF1 was a gift from André Studart (Addgene plasmid # 221133 ; http://n2t.net/addgene:221133 ; RRID:Addgene_221133)
